>Addgene plasmid #141137 | Z-lock cofilin | addgene full sequence | sequence record 319426 | Addgene NGS Result
CGTTACATAACTTACGGTAAATGGCCCGCCTGGCTGACCGCCCAACGACCCCCGCCCATTGACGTCAATA
ATGACGTATGTTCCCATAGTAACGCCAATAGGGACTTTCCATTGACGTCAATGGGTGGAGTATTTACGGT
AAACTGCCCACTTGGCAGTACATCAAGTGTATCATATGCCAAGTACGCCCCCTATTGACGTCAATGACGG
TAAATGGCCCGCCTGGCATTATGCCCAGTACATGACCTTATGGGACTTTCCTACTTGGCAGTACATCTAC
GTATTAGTCATCGCTATTACCATGGTGATGCGGTTTTGGCAGTACATCAATGGGCGTGGATAGCGGTTTG
ACTCACGGGGATTTCCAAGTCTCCACCCCATTGACGTCAATGGGAGTTTGTTTTGGCACCAAAATCAACG
GGACTTTCCAAAATGTCGTAACAACTCCGCCCCATTGACGCAAATGGGCGGTAGGCGTGTACGGTGGGAG
GTCTATATAAGCAGAGCTGGTTTAGTGAACCGTCAGATCCGCTAGCGCTACCGGACTCAGATCTCGAGCC
ACCATGGTGAGCAAGGGCGAGGAGGATAACATGGCCATCATCAAGGAGTTCATGCGCTTCAAGGTGCACA
TGGAGGGCTCCGTGAACGGCCACGAGTTCGAGATCGAGGGCGAGGGCGAGGGCCGCCCCTACGAGGGCAC
CCAGACCGCCAAGCTGAAGGTGACCAAGGGTGGCCCCCTGCCCTTCGCCTGGGACATCCTGTCCCCTCAG
TTCATGTACGGCTCCAAGGCCTACGTGAAGCACCCCGCCGACATCCCCGACTACTTGAAGCTGTCCTTCC
CCGAGGGCTTCAAGTGGGAGCGCGTGATGAACTTCGAGGACGGCGGCGTGGTGACCGTGACCCAGGACTC
CTCCCTGCAGGACGGCGAGTTCATCTACAAGGTGAAGCTGCGCGGCACCAACTTCCCCTCCGACGGCCCC
GTAATGCAGAAGAAGACCATGGGCTGGGAGGCCTCCTCCGAGCGGATGTACCCCGAGGACGGCGCCCTGA
AGGGCGAGATCAAGCAGAGGCTGAAGCTGAAGGACGGCGGCCACTACGACGCTGAGGTCAAGACCACCTA
CAAGGCCAAGAAGCCCGTGCAGCTGCCCGGCGCCTACAACGTCAACATCAAGTTGGACATCACCTCCCAC
AACGAGGACTACACCATCGTGGAACAGTACGAACGCGCCGAGGGCCGCCACTCCACCGGCGGCATGGACG
AGCTGTACAAGGGAAGCGGTAGTGGAGTGGATAACAAATTCAATAAAGAAATGTTGAGTGCCCGTGTGGA
AATCTATGGTCTGCCAAACCTGAATTGGGGTCAGAGGTTTGCCTTCTTCAGTAGCCTGACGGATGATCCA
TCTCAGAGCGCCAATCTGCTGGCCGAAGCCAAAAAACTGAACGATGCCCAGGCCCCAAAAGGTTCTGGAG
GCGGAATGGCCGCTGGTGTGGCTGTCTCTGATGGAGTCATCAAGGTGTTCAATGACATGAAAGTTCGCAA
GTCTTCAACGCCAGAAGAAGTGAAGAAACGCAAGAAGGCAGTGCTCTTTTGCCTGAGTGAGGACAAGAAG
AACATCATCCTGGAGGAGGGCAAGGAGATTCTGGTAGGAGATGTGGGGCAGACTGTGGACGACCCCTACA
CCACTTTTGTCAAGATGCTGCCAGACAAGGACTGCCGCTATGCTCTCTATGACGCAACCTATGAGACCAA
GGAGAGCAAGAAGGAGGACCTGGTATTCATTTTCTGGGCCCCCGAGAGTGCACCCCTTAAGAGCAAAATG
ATCTATGCCAGCTCCAAGGATGCCATCAAGAAGAAACTGACAGGAATCAAGCACGAATTACAAGCTAACT
GCTACGAGGAGGTCAAGGACCGCTGCACCCTGGCAGAGAAACTAGGTGGCAGCGCCGTCATTTCCCTGGA
GGGCAAGCCTTTGGGCGGTAGCGGAGGGAGCGGCGGTGCTACTACACTTGAACGTATTGAGAAGAACTTT
GTCATTACTGACCCAAGATTGCCAGATAATCCCATTATATTCGCGTCCGATAGTTTCTTGCAGTTGACAG
AATATAGCCGTGAAGAAATTTTGGGAAGAAACTGCAGGTTTCTACAAGGTCCTGAAACTGATCGCGCGAC
AGTGAGAAAAATTAGAGATGCCATAGATAACCAAACAGAGGTCACTGTTCAGCTGATTAATTATACAAAG
AGTGGTAAAAAGTTCTGGAACCTCTTTCACTTGCAGCCTATGCGAGATCAGAAGGGAGATGTCCAGTACT
TTATTGGGGTTCAGTTGGATGGAACTGAGCATGTCCGAGATGCTGCCGAGAGAGAGGGAGTCATGCTGAT
TAAGAAAACTGCAGAAAATATTGATGAGGCGGCAAAAGAACTTTAAGCGGCCGCGACTCTAGATCATAAT
CAGCCATACCACATTTGTAGAGGTTTTACTTGCTTTAAAAAACCTCCCACACCTCCCCCTGAACCTGAAA
CATAAAATGAATGCAATTGTTGTTGTTAACTTGTTTATTGCAGCTTATAATGGTTACAAATAAAGCAATA
GCATCACAAATTTCACAAATAAAGCATTTTTTTCACTGCATTCTAGTTGTGGTTTGTCCAAACTCATCAA
TGTATCTTAAGGCGTAAATTGTAAGCGTTAATATTTTGTTAAAATTCGCGTTAAATTTTTGTTAAATCAG
CTCATTTTTTAACCAATAGGCCGAAATCGGCAAAATCCCTTATAAATCAAAAGAATAGACCGAGATAGGG
T
[37 nt withheld, positions 2802-2838]
AAAGAACGTGGACTCCAACGTCAAAGG
[49 nt withheld, positions 2866-2914]
T
[91 nt withheld, positions 2916-3006]
G
[124 nt withheld, positions 3008-3131]
CAGGTGGCACTTTTCGGGGAAATGTGCGCGGAACCCCTATTTGTTTATTTTTCTAAATACATTCAAATAT
GTATCCGCTCATGAGACAATAACCCTGATAAATGCTTCAATAATATTGAAAAAGGAAGAGTCCTGAGGCG
GAAAGAACCAGCTGTGGAATGTGTGTCAGTTAGGGTGTGGAAAGTCCCCAGGCTCCCCAGCAGGCAGAAG
TATGCAAAGCATGCATCTCAATTAGTCAGCAACCAGGTGTGGAAAGTCCCCAGGCTCCCCAGCAGGCAGA
AGTATGCAAAGCATGCATCTCAATTAGTCAGCAACCATAGTCCCGCCCCTAACTCCGCCCATCCCGCCCC
TAACTCCGCCCAGTTCCGCCCATTCTCCGCCCCATGGCTGACTAATTTTTTTTATTTATGCAGAGGCCGA
GGCCGCCTCGGCCTCTGAGCTATTCCAGAAGTAGTGAGGAGGCTTTTTTGGAGGCCTAGGCTTTTGCAAA
GATCGATCAAGAGACAGGATGAGGATCGTTTCGCATGATTGAACAAGATGGATTGCACGCAGGTTCTCCG
GCCGCTTGGGTGGAGAGGCTATTCGGCTATGACTGGGCACAACAGACAATCGGCTGCTCTGATGCCGCCG
TGTTCCGGCTGTCAGCGCAGGGGCGCCCGGTTCTTTTTGTCAAGACCGACCTGTCCGGTGCCCTGAATGA
ACTGCAAGACGAGGCAGCGCGGCTATCGTGGCTGGCCACGACGGGCGTTCCTTGCGCAGCTGTGCTCGAC
GTTGTCACTGAAGCGGGAAGGGACTGGCTGCTATTGGGCGAAGTGCCGGGGCAGGATCTCCTGTCATCTC
ACCTTGCTCCTGCCGAGAAAGTATCCATCATGGCTGATGCAATGCGGCGGCTGCATACGCTTGATCCGGC
TACCTGCCCATTCGACCACCAAGCGAAACATCGCATCGAGCGAGCACGTACTCGGATGGAAGCCGGTCTT
GTCGATCAGGATGATCTGGACGAAGAGCATCAGGGGCTCGCGCCAGCCGAACTGTTCGCCAGGCTCAAGG
CGAGCATGCCCGACGGCGAGGATCTCGTCGTGACCCATGGCGATGCCTGCTTGCCGAATATCATGGTGGA
AAATGGCCGCTTTTCTGGATTCATCGACTGTGGCCGGCTGGGTGTGGCGGACCGCTATCAGGACATAGCG
TTGGCTACCCGTGATATTGCTGAAGAGCTTGGCGGCGAATGGGCTGACCGCTTCCTCGTGCTTTACGGTA
TCGCCGCTCCCGATTCGCAGCGCATCGCCTTCTATCGCCTTCTTGACGAGTTCTTCTGAGCGGGACTCTG
GGGTTCGAAATGACCGACCAAGCGACGCCCAACCTGCCATCACGAGATTTCGATTCCACCGCCGCCTTCT
ATGAAAGGTTGGGCTTCGGAATCGTTTTCCGGGACGCCGGCTGGATGATCCTCCAGCGCGGGGATCTCAT
GCTGGAGTTCTTCGCCCACCCTAGGGGGAGGCTAACTGAAACACGGAAGGAGACAATACCGGAAGGAACC
CGCGCTATGACGGCAATAAAAAGACAGAATAAAACGCACGGTGTTGGGTCGTTTGTTCATAAACGCGGGG
TTCGGTCCCAGGGCTGGCACTCTGTCGATACCCCACCGAGACCCCATTGGGGCCAATACGCCCGCGTTTC
TTCCTTTTCCCCACCCCACCCCCCAAGTTCGGGTGAAGGCCCAGGGCTCGCAGCCAACGTCGGGGCGGCA
GGCCCTGCCATAGCCTCAGGTTACTCATATATACTTTAGATTGATTTAAAACTTCATTTTTAATTTAAAA
GGATCTAGGTGAAGATCCTTTTTGATAATCTCATGACCAAAATCCCTTAACGTGAGTTTTCGTTCCACTG
AGCGTCAGACCCCGTAGAAAAGATCAAAGGATCTTCTTGAGATCCTTTTTTTCTGCGCGTAATCTGCTGC
TTGCAAACAAAAAAACCACCGCTACCAGCGGTGGTTTGTTTGCCGGATCAAGAGCTACCAACTCTTTTTC
CGAAGGTAACTGGCTTCAGCAGAGCGCAGATACCAAATACTGTTCTTCTAGTGTAGCCGTAGTTAGGCCA
CCACTTCAAGAACTCTGTAGCACCGCCTACATACCTCGCTCTGCTAATCCTGTTACCAGTGGCTGCTGCC
AGTGGCGATAAGTCGTGTCTTACCGGGTTGGACTCAAGACGATAGTTACCGGATAAGGCGCAGCGGTCGG
GCTGAACGGGGGGTTCGTGCACACAGCCCAGCTTGGAGCGAACGACCTACACCGAACTGAGATACCTACA
GCGTGAGCTATGAGAAAGCGCCACGCTTCCCGAAGGGAGAAAGGCGGACAGGTATCCGGTAAGCGGCAGG
GTCGGAACAGGAGAGCGCACGAGGGAGCTTCCAGGGGGAAACGCCTGGTATCTTTATAGTCCTGTCGGGT
TTCGCCACCTCTGACTTGAGCGTCGATTTTTGTGATGCTCGTCAGGGGGGCGGAGCCTATGGAAAAACGC
CAGCAACGCGGCCTTTTTACGGTTCCTGGCCTTTTGCTGGCCTTTTGCTCACATGTTCTTTCCTGCGTTA
TCCCCTGATTCTGTGGATAACCGTATTACCGCCATGCATTAGTTATTAATAGTAATCAATTACGGGGTCA
TTAGTTCATAGCCCATATATGGAGTTCCG
Features (pLannotate 1.2.2; 18 found; start..end, strand, type, name):
      1..304     +  enhancer       CMV enhancer: human cytomegalovirus immediate early enhancer
    305..508     +  promoter       CMV promoter: human cytomegalovirus (CMV) immediate early promoter
    531..559     +  misc_feature   MCS (fragment): multiple cloning site
    564..1271    +  CDS            mCherry: mCherry is a basic (constitutively fluorescent) red fluorescent protein published in 2004, derived from Discosoma sp.. It is reported to be a very rapidly-maturing monomer with low acid sensitivity.
   1290..1460    +  CDS            spa (fragment): SPA_STAAE - Experimental evidence at protein level: Swiss-Prot protein existence level 1. Plays a role in the inhibition of the host innate and adaptive immune responses. Possesses five immunoglobulin-binding domains that capture both the fragment crystallizable region (Fc region) and the Fab region (part of Ig that identifies antigen) of immunoglobulins (By similarity). In turn, Staphylococcus aureus is protected from phagocytic killing via inhibition of Ig Fc region. In addition, the host elicited B-cell response is prevented due to a decrease of antibody-secreting cell proliferation that en
   1476..1973    +  CDS            Cfl1: COF1_RAT - Experimental evidence at protein level: Swiss-Prot protein existence level 1. Binds to F-actin and exhibits pH-sensitive F-actin depolymerizing activity (By similarity). Important for normal progress through mitosis and normal cytokinesis (By similarity). In conjunction with the subcortical maternal complex (SCMC), plays an essential role for zygotes to progress beyond the first embryonic cell divisions via regulation of actin dynamics (By similarity). Required for the centralization of the mitotic spindle and symmetric division of zygotes (By similarity). Plays a role in the regula
   2016..2333    +  CDS            miniSOG: miniSOG is a basic (constitutively fluorescent) cyan fluorescent protein published in 2011, derived from Arabidopsis thaliana. It requires the cofactor flavin for fluorescence.
   2442..2525    +  CDS            large T antigen (fragment): large T antigen from SV40 (simian virus 40)
   2548..2669    +  polyA_signal   SV40 poly(A) signal: SV40 polyadenylation signal
   2703..3131    -  rep_origin     f1 ori (sequence partly withheld): f1 bacteriophage origin of replication; arrow indicates direction of (+) strand synthesis
   3158..3262    +  promoter       AmpR promoter: bla
   3264..3621    +  promoter       SV40 promoter: SV40 enhancer and early promoter
   3656..4450    +  CDS            NeoR/KanR: aminoglycoside phosphotransferase from Tn5; aph(3')-II (or nptII); confers resistance to neomycin, kanamycin, and G418 (Geneticin®)
   4471..4623    +  CDS            ble (fragment): BLE_KLEPN - Experimental evidence at protein level: Swiss-Prot protein existence level 1. Binding protein with a strong affinity to the bleomycin family of antibiotics. Binds to CL990; an antimitotic-antibiotic compound. From Klebsiella pneumoniae.
   4682..4729    +  polyA_signal   HSV TK poly(A) signal: herpes simplex virus thymidine kinase polyadenylation signal (Cole and Stacy, 1985)
   4820..4836    -  polyA_signal   bGH poly(A) signal (fragment): bovine growth hormone polyadenylation signal
   5058..5646    +  rep_origin     ori: high-copy-number ColE1/pMB1/pBR322/pUC origin of replication
   5761..5820    +  enhancer       CMV enhancer (fragment): human cytomegalovirus immediate early enhancer
