[The description below was written by a language model from this plasmid's Addgene catalogue record and pLannotate feature annotations shown in this document.]
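Description:
Z-lock cofilin is a mammalian expression plasmid built on a pEGFP-type backbone that encodes a light-controllable form of the actin-severing protein cofilin. It is propagated in E. coli from a high-copy ColE1/pUC origin and selected with kanamycin. The NeoR/KanR aminoglycoside phosphotransferase gene sits behind tandem bacterial (bla) and SV40 early promoters with an HSV TK polyadenylation signal, so the same marker can also confer G418 resistance in mammalian cells. An f1 origin is also present.

The payload is a single fusion reading frame driven by the CMV immediate-early enhancer/promoter and terminated by the SV40 poly(A) signal. In order, the feature table shows mCherry, a short segment annotated as a fragment of staphylococcal protein A, rat cofilin-1 (Cfl1), and a segment annotated as miniSOG. The protein A-like region matches the catalogue's Zdk2, a small engineered binder derived from the protein A Z domain (listed with a 132F change). The miniSOG call most likely reflects homology to the wild-type LOV2 domain named in the record, since miniSOG is itself a LOV-derived flavoprotein.

In the Z-lock design, Zdk binds LOV2 preferentially in the dark, so placing the two at opposite ends of cofilin forms an intramolecular bridge that occludes its active surface. Blue light releases the interaction and restores activity. Cofilin carries the S3A mutation, which removes the inhibitory Ser3 phosphorylation site, leaving light as the main control. mCherry allows expressing cells to be identified. The construct is intended for reversible optogenetic control of cofilin's actin-severing ability in living cells.
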