Addgene plasmid #141137: Z-lock cofilin
Purpose: controlling the actin-severing ability of cofilin with light
Depositing lab: Klaus Hahn. Depositing organization: University of North Carolina at Chapel Hill. Publication: Optogenetic control of cofilin and alphaTAT in living cells using Z-lock. Stone OJ, Pankow N, Liu B, Sharma VP, Eddy RJ, Wang H, Putz AT, Teets FD, Kuhlman B, Condeelis JS, Hahn KM. Nat Chem Biol. 2019 Dec;15(12):1183-1190. doi: 10.1038/s41589-019-0405-4. Epub 2019 Nov 18. PubMed 31740825.
Backbone
  Vector backbone: pEGFP
  Vector type: Mammalian Expression
Growth in bacteria
  Bacterial resistance: Kanamycin, 50 μg/mL
  Growth temperature: 37°C
  Growth strain: DH5alpha
  Copy number: High Copy
Gene/Insert
  Gene/Insert name: Zdk2, Cofilin, LOV2
  Species: R. norvegicus (rat)
  Mutation: mCherry, Zdk2(132F), Cofilin S3A, LOV WT
  Cloning method: Gibson Cloning
  Sequencing primers: 5′ universal cmv forward; 3′ universal SV40 poly(A) reverse
Terms and licenses: Academic/Nonprofit Terms; Industry Terms: Not Available to Industry
How to cite: Z-lock cofilin was a gift from Klaus Hahn (Addgene plasmid # 141137 ; http://n2t.net/addgene:141137 ; RRID:Addgene_141137)
